Addgene plasmid #152237: pGBW-m4134023
Purpose: Mammalian expression plasmid for SARS-CoV-2 RNA-dependent RNA polymerase
Depositing lab: Ginkgo Bioworks & Benjie Chen. Depositing organization: Ginkgo Bioworks.
Backbone
  Vector backbone: pTwist_CMV_6
  Backbone size w/o insert (bp): 4180
  Vector type: Mammalian Expression
Growth in bacteria
  Bacterial resistance: Ampicillin, 100 μg/mL
  Growth temperature: 37°C
  Growth strain: DH5alpha
  Copy number: High Copy
Gene/Insert
  Gene/Insert name: SARS-CoV-2 RNA-dependent RNA polymerase
  Species: Severe acute respiratory syndrome coronavirus 2
  Insert size (bp): 2795
  Mutation: wt
  Entrez Gene: ORF1ab (a.k.a. GU280_gp01)
  Promoter: CMV
  Tag / fusion protein: Cleavable TEV;V5 (C terminal on backbone)
  Cloning method: Unknown
Resource information
  A portion of this plasmid was derived from a plasmid made by: GinkgoBioworks
Depositor comments: NCBI reference sequence: YP_009725307.1
How to cite: pGBW-m4134023 was a gift from Ginkgo Bioworks & Benjie Chen (Addgene plasmid # 152237 ; http://n2t.net/addgene:152237 ; RRID:Addgene_152237)
