[The description below was written by a language model from this plasmid's Addgene catalogue record and pLannotate feature annotations shown in this document.]
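Description:
pGBW-m4134023 is a mammalian expression plasmid built on the pTwist_CMV_6 backbone that carries the wild-type coding sequence for the SARS-CoV-2 RNA-dependent RNA polymerase, a mature product of the viral ORF1ab polyprotein. The insert is listed at about 2.8 kb in a backbone of roughly 4.2 kb, consistent with the 7,050 nt full sequence. In bacteria the plasmid replicates from a high-copy ColE1/pUC-type origin and is selected with ampicillin through the AmpR β-lactamase gene.

Expression in mammalian cells is driven by the human cytomegalovirus immediate early enhancer and promoter. The automated annotation resolves the promoter only as short or truncated CMV matches immediately upstream of the open reading frame. The coding region spans the numbering origin of the circular sequence and is matched to the SARS-CoV-2 replicase polyprotein. The functional text attached to that match describes the 2'-O-methyltransferase, but this is generic polyprotein annotation rather than a description of the segment present here, which the catalogue identifies as the polymerase. According to the record, the backbone supplies a C-terminal V5 epitope tag preceded by a TEV protease cleavage site, allowing detection or capture of the protein and later removal of the tag; these elements are not separately called in the feature table. An SV40 polyadenylation signal lies downstream of the insert.

The backbone also contains β-globin insulator elements, rrnG and T7 terminators and a synthetic poly(A) signal flanking the bacterial and expression units, which help limit transcriptional read-through between modules. No mammalian selection marker is annotated, so the construct appears suited to transient expression of the tagged viral polymerase for biochemical or functional studies.
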