Features (pLannotate 1.2.2; 16 found; start..end, strand, type, name):
   2919..3040    -  polyA_signal   SV40 poly(A) signal: SV40 polyadenylation signal
   3063..3132    -  CDS            large T antigen (fragment): large T antigen from SV40 (simian virus 40)
   3155..3201    +  terminator     T7 terminator: transcription terminator for bacteriophage T7 RNA polymerase
   3231..3367    +  terminator     rrnG terminator: transcription terminator from the E. coli ribosomal RNA rrnG operon (Albrechtsen et al., 1991)
   3412..3483    +  misc_feature   3' β-globin insulator: insulator downstream of the human β-globin locus (Farrell et al., 2002)
   3709..4297    -  rep_origin     ori: high-copy-number ColE1/pMB1/pBR322/pUC origin of replication
   4469..4533    -  CDS            bla(M) (fragment): β-lactamase lacking the signal sequence; bla(M); allows cytosolic expression of β-lactamase
   5043..5903    +  CDS            AmpR: β-lactamase; bla; confers resistance to ampicillin, carbenicillin, and related antibiotics
   5916..6052    +  terminator     rrnG terminator: transcription terminator from the E. coli ribosomal RNA rrnG operon (Albrechtsen et al., 1991)
   6204..6275    +  misc_feature   5' β-globin insulator: insulator upstream of the human β-globin locus (Farrell et al., 2002)
   6280..6326    -  terminator     T7 terminator: transcription terminator for bacteriophage T7 RNA polymerase
   6344..6392    -  polyA_signal   poly(A) signal: synthetic polyadenylation signal
   6473..6776    +  enhancer       CMV enhancer: human cytomegalovirus immediate early enhancer
   6849..6866    -  promoter       CMV promoter (fragment): human cytomegalovirus (CMV) immediate early promoter
   6929..6980    +  promoter       CMVd2 promoter: truncated human cytomegalovirus (CMV) immediate early promoter that yields moderately reduced expression relative to the full-length promoter
   6950..2803    +  CDS            rep (fragment) (across the origin): R1AB_SARS2 - Experimental evidence at protein level: Swiss-Prot protein existence level 1. [2'-O-methyltransferase]: Methyltransferase that mediates mRNA cap 2'-O-ribose methylation to the 5'-cap structure of viral mRNAs. N7-methyl guanosine cap is a prerequisite for binding of nsp16. Therefore plays an essential role in viral mRNAs cap methylation which is essential to evade immune system. From Severe acute respiratory syndrome coronavirus 2 (2019-nCoV) (SARS-CoV-2).
>Addgene plasmid #152237 | pGBW-m4134023 | depositor full sequence | sequence record 295249 | Full Sequence
CACCATGTCTGCCGACGCACAGTCGTTCCTGAATAGAGTTTGTGGTGTATCCGCGGCCCGGCTAACTCCA
TGCGGAACCGGGACGAGCACAGATGTGGTGTACCGAGCTTTTGATATCTATAACGACAAAGTCGCTGGCT
TCGCCAAGTTTCTTAAGACCAACTGTTGCAGGTTCCAAGAGAAAGACGAAGATGATAATCTCATAGACTC
ATACTTTGTGGTTAAGCGTCACACTTTTAGTAATTATCAGCATGAGGAAACAATTTATAACTTGCTGAAG
GACTGCCCTGCCGTAGCAAAACACGACTTCTTTAAATTCCGCATCGATGGCGATATGGTCCCGCATATTA
GCAGACAGCGGTTAACCAAGTACACTATGGCAGACCTGGTGTACGCCCTGCGACACTTCGACGAGGGAAA
CTGTGACACGTTAAAAGAAATCCTCGTGACTTATAATTGTTGCGATGACGATTATTTCAACAAGAAAGAT
TGGTACGATTTTGTCGAGAATCCCGATATACTCAGAGTGTACGCTAACCTGGGGGAAAGGGTTCGCCAGG
CACTATTGAAGACAGTCCAATTTTGCGACGCGATGCGGAATGCCGGCATTGTGGGTGTCCTGACACTTGA
TAACCAGGACCTGAATGGCAACTGGTATGACTTTGGAGATTTCATTCAGACCACGCCCGGGTCCGGAGTA
CCTGTCGTTGACTCTTACTACTCACTTCTGATGCCAATCCTAACCTTAACCCGAGCTCTCACAGCTGAGA
GTCACGTGGACACCGACCTCACAAAACCGTATATCAAGTGGGATTTGCTGAAGTACGATTTCACGGAAGA
GAGGTTAAAGCTCTTTGATCGTTATTTCAAATACTGGGACCAGACTTATCATCCCAACTGTGTGAATTGT
CTGGACGACAGATGCATACTTCATTGTGCCAATTTCAATGTACTGTTTAGCACAGTGTTCCCACCAACTT
CGTTTGGTCCTCTAGTGCGCAAAATCTTTGTGGATGGGGTGCCCTTCGTTGTTTCCACAGGCTATCACTT
TCGTGAGCTCGGCGTAGTTCACAACCAAGATGTCAACCTGCATTCTTCCAGGTTAAGTTTTAAGGAACTT
CTGGTGTATGCCGCAGACCCTGCGATGCACGCTGCAAGCGGTAATTTGTTGCTGGATAAGCGGACCACGT
GCTTCAGCGTGGCGGCTTTAACAAATAACGTTGCCTTCCAAACCGTCAAGCCTGGCAACTTCAATAAAGA
TTTCTACGATTTCGCCGTCAGTAAAGGGTTTTTTAAGGAGGGATCAAGCGTAGAATTGAAACATTTTTTC
TTTGCTCAGGACGGTAATGCCGCTATCTCGGACTACGACTACTACCGGTATAACCTACCAACTATGTGCG
ACATTCGGCAGCTGTTGTTCGTGGTGGAGGTCGTTGATAAATACTTTGATTGCTACGATGGCGGATGCAT
TAACGCCAATCAAGTCATCGTGAACAATCTGGACAAGAGCGCCGGCTTCCCCTTTAACAAATGGGGAAAG
GCAAGGCTATATTATGACTCTATGTCCTATGAGGATCAGGACGCTCTCTTCGCGTATACCAAGCGCAACG
TTATCCCCACAATTACCCAGATGAACCTCAAATATGCAATCAGCGCAAAGAACAGAGCGAGGACAGTTGC
TGGGGTGAGTATATGTTCGACAATGACTAACAGGCAGTTTCACCAGAAGCTGTTGAAATCTATTGCCGCT
ACACGAGGGGCTACCGTCGTGATTGGCACCTCCAAATTCTACGGAGGGTGGCATAATATGTTAAAAACTG
TGTACTCCGACGTGGAAAACCCTCACCTGATGGGTTGGGATTATCCTAAGTGCGACCGGGCGATGCCAAA
CATGCTGAGAATTATGGCGTCATTAGTCCTGGCGCGAAAGCACACCACGTGCTGTAGTCTGTCACATCGC
TTTTACAGATTGGCTAATGAATGCGCCCAAGTGCTTAGCGAGATGGTGATGTGTGGGGGTTCACTTTACG
TGAAGCCCGGAGGAACGTCCTCAGGCGACGCCACAACTGCCTACGCAAATTCAGTATTCAACATATGTCA
GGCCGTTACAGCAAACGTGAATGCTCTGCTGTCTACTGATGGGAACAAGATCGCCGATAAGTACGTCCGG
AACCTGCAACACAGGCTGTACGAGTGTCTGTATCGTAATCGAGATGTAGACACCGACTTCGTGAACGAAT
TTTACGCATACTTACGGAAACATTTCTCCATGATGATCCTCTCCGACGATGCAGTTGTGTGCTTTAATTC
AACTTACGCCTCTCAGGGCTTGGTGGCCAGTATCAAAAATTTTAAGTCGGTTCTTTATTATCAGAATAAC
GTGTTTATGAGCGAGGCTAAGTGTTGGACCGAGACTGATCTGACCAAAGGCCCGCACGAGTTCTGTTCCC
AGCACACCATGCTGGTCAAGCAGGGTGATGACTATGTCTATTTACCATACCCAGATCCGAGTAGGATCTT
GGGAGCCGGTTGTTTTGTGGATGACATTGTGAAGACTGACGGTACACTCATGATTGAGCGCTTCGTCAGT
TTGGCAATCGACGCTTACCCCCTTACCAAACATCCAAATCAGGAATATGCGGATGTGTTTCACCTGTACC
TTCAATACATAAGGAAACTTCATGATGAACTAACTGGACATATGCTCGACATGTATTCTGTAATGCTTAC
AAATGACAATACCTCACGGTACTGGGAACCGGAGTTTTATGAAGCCATGTACACCCCACATACTGTCCTG
CAAGAAAACCTTTACTTTCAGTCGGGGAAACCTATACCCAATCCACTTCTCGGCTTAGATTCTACCTAAG
CTAGCTTGACTGACTGAGATACAGCGTACCTTCAGCTCACAGACATGATAAGATACATTGATGAGTTTGG
ACAAACCACAACTAGAATGCAGTGAAAAAAATGCTTTATTTGTGAAATTTGTGATGCTATTGCTTTATTT
GTAACCATTATAAGCTGCAATAAACAAGTTAACAACAACAATTGCATTCATTTTATGTTTCAGGTTCAGG
GGGAGGTGTGGGAGGTTTTTTAAAGCAAGTAAAACCTCTACAAATGTGGTATTGGCCCATCTCTATCGGT
ATCGTAGCATAACCCCTTGGGGCCTCTAAACGGGTCTTGAGGGGTTTTTTGTGCCCCTCGGGCCGGATTG
CTATCTACCGGCATTGGCGCAGAAAAAAATGCCTGATGCGACGCTGCGCGTCTTATACTCCCACATATGC
CAGATTCAGCAACGGATACGGCTTCCCCAACTTGCCCACTTCCATACGTGTCCTCCTTACCAGAAATTTA
TCCTTAAGGTCGTCAGCTATCCTGCAGGCGATCTCTCGATTTCGATCAAGACATTCCTTTAATGGTCTTT
TCTGGACACCACTAGGGGTCAGAAGTAGTTCATCAAACTTTCTTCCCTCCCTAATCTCATTGGTTACCTT
GGGCTATCGAAACTTAATTAACCAGTCAAGTCAGCTACTTGGCGAGATCGACTTGTCTGGGTTTCGACTA
CGCTCAGAATTGCGTCAGTCAAGTTCGATCTGGTCCTTGCTATTGCACCCGTTCTCCGATTACGAGTTTC
ATTTAAATCATGTGAGCAAAAGGCCAGCAAAAGGCCAGGAACCGTAAAAAGGCCGCGTTGCTGGCGTTTT
TCCATAGGCTCCGCCCCCCTGACGAGCATCACAAAAATCGACGCTCAAGTCAGAGGTGGCGAAACCCGAC
AGGACTATAAAGATACCAGGCGTTTCCCCCTGGAAGCTCCCTCGTGCGCTCTCCTGTTCCGACCCTGCCG
CTTACCGGATACCTGTCCGCCTTTCTCCCTTCGGGAAGCGTGGCGCTTTCTCATAGCTCACGCTGTAGGT
ATCTCAGTTCGGTGTAGGTCGTTCGCTCCAAGCTGGGCTGTGTGCACGAACCCCCCGTTCAGCCCGACCG
CTGCGCCTTATCCGGTAACTATCGTCTTGAGTCCAACCCGGTAAGACACGACTTATCGCCACTGGCAGCA
GCCACTGGTAACAGGATTAGCAGAGCGAGGTATGTAGGCGGTGCTACAGAGTTCTTGAAGTGGTGGCCTA
ACTACGGCTACACTAGAAGAACAGTATTTGGTATCTGCGCTCTGCTGAAGCCAGTTACCTTCGGAAAAAG
AGTTGGTAGCTCTTGATCCGGCAAACAAACCACCGCTGGTAGCGGTGGTTTTTTTGTTTGCAAGCAGCAG
ATTACGCGCAGAAAAAAAGGATCTCAAGAAGATCCTTTGATCTTTTCTACGGGGTCTGACGCTCAGTGGA
ACGAAAACTCACGTTAAGGGATTTTGGTCATGAGATTATCAAAAAGGATCTTCACCTAGATCCTTTTAAA
TTAAAAATGAAGTTTTAAATCAATCTAAAGTATATATGAGTAAACTTGGTCTGACAGTTACCAATGCTTA
ATCAGTGAGGCACCTATCTCAGCGATCTGTCTATTTCGTTCATCCATAGTTGCATTTAAATTTCCGAACT
CTCCAAGGCCCTCGTCGGAAAATCTTCAAACCTTTCGTCCGATCCATCTTGCAGGCTACCTCTCGAACGA
ACTATCGCAAGTCTCTTGGCCGGCCTTGCGCCTTGGCTATTGCTTGGCAGCGCCTATCGCCAGGTATTAC
TCCAATCCCGAATATCCGAGATCGGGATCACCCGAGAGAAGTTCAACCTACATCCTCAATCCCGATCTAT
CCGAGATCCGAGGAATATCGAAATCGGGGCGCGCCTGGTGTACCGAGAACGATCCTCTCAGTGCGAGTCT
CGACGATCCATATCGTTGCTTGGCAGTCAGCCAGTCGGAATCCAGCTTGGGACCCAGGAAGTCCAATCGT
CAGATATTGTACTCAAGCCTGGTCACGGCAGCGTACCGATCTGTTTAAACCTAGATATTGATAGTCTGAT
CGGTCAACGTATAATCGAGTCCTAGCTTTTGCAAACATCTATCAAGAGACAGGATCAGCAGGAGGCTTTC
GCATGAGTATTCAACATTTCCGTGTCGCCCTTATTCCCTTTTTTGCGGCATTTTGCCTTCCTGTTTTTGC
TCACCCAGAAACGCTGGTGAAAGTAAAAGATGCTGAAGATCAGTTGGGTGCGCGAGTGGGTTACATCGAA
CTGGATCTCAACAGCGGTAAGATCCTTGAGAGTTTTCGCCCCGAAGAACGCTTTCCAATGATGAGCACTT
TTAAAGTTCTGCTATGTGGCGCGGTATTATCCCGTATTGACGCCGGGCAAGAGCAACTCGGTCGCCGCAT
ACACTATTCTCAGAATGACTTGGTTGAGTATTCACCAGTCACAGAAAAGCATCTTACGGATGGCATGACA
GTAAGAGAATTATGCAGTGCTGCCATAACCATGAGTGATAACACTGCGGCCAACTTACTTCTGACAACGA
TTGGAGGACCGAAGGAGCTAACCGCTTTTTTGCACAACATGGGGGATCATGTAACTCGCCTTGATCGTTG
GGAACCGGAGCTGAATGAAGCCATACCAAACGACGAGCGTGACACCACGATGCCTGTAGCAATGGCAACA
ACCTTGCGTAAACTATTAACTGGCGAACTACTTACTCTAGCTTCCCGGCAACAGTTGATAGACTGGATGG
AGGCGGATAAAGTTGCAGGACCACTTCTGCGCTCGGCCCTTCCGGCTGGCTGGTTTATTGCTGATAAATC
TGGAGCCGGTGAGCGTGGGTCTCGCGGTATCATTGCAGCACTGGGGCCAGATGGTAAGCCCTCCCGTATC
GTAGTTATCTACACGACGGGGAGTCAGGCAACTATGGATGAACGAAATAGACAGATCGCTGAGATAGGTG
CCTCACTGATTAAGCATTGGTAACCGATTCTAGGTGCATTGGCGCAGAAAAAAATGCCTGATGCGACGCT
GCGCGTCTTATACTCCCACATATGCCAGATTCAGCAACGGATACGGCTTCCCCAACTTGCCCACTTCCAT
ACGTGTCCTCCTTACCAGAAATTTATCCTTAAGATCCCGAATCGTTTAAACTCGACTCTGGCTCTATCGA
ATCTCCGTCGTTTCGAGCTTACGCGAACAGCCGTGGCGCTCATTTGCTCGTCGGGCATCGAATCTCGTCA
GCTATCGTCAGCTTACCTTTTTGGCAGCGATCGCGGCTCCCGACATCTTGGACCATTAGCTCCACAGGTA
TCTTCTTCCCTCTAGTGGTCATAACAGCAGCTTCAGCTACCTCTCAATTCAAAAAACCCCTCAAGACCCG
TTTAGAGGCCCCAAGGGGTTATGCTATCAATCGTTGCGTTACACACACAAAAAACCAACACACATCCATC
TTCGATGGATAGCGATTTTATTATCTAACTGCTGATCGAGTGTAGCCAGATCTAGTAATCAATTACGGGG
TCATTAGTTCATAGCCCATATATGGAGTTCCGCGTTACATAACTTACGGTAAATGGCCCGCCTGGCTGAC
CGCCCAACGACCCCCGCCCATTGACGTCAATAATGACGTATGTTCCCATAGTAACGCCAATAGGGACTTT
CCATTGACGTCAATGGGTGGAGTATTTACGGTAAACTGCCCACTTGGCAGTACATCAAGTGTATCATATG
CCAAGTACGCCCCCTATTGACGTCAATGACGGTAAATGGCCCGCCTGGCATTATGCCCAGTACATGACCT
TATGGGACTTTCCTACTTGGCAGTACATCTACGTATTAGTCATCGCTATTACCATGCTGATGCGGTTTTG
GCAGTACATCAATGGGCGTGGATAGCGGTTTGACTCACGGGGATTTCCAAGTCTCCACCCCATTGACGTC
AATGGGAGTTTGTTTTGGCACCAAAATCAACGGGACTTTCCAAAATGTCGTAACAACTCCGCCCCATTGA
CGCAAATGGGCGGTAGGCGTGTACGGTGGGAGGTCTATATAAGCAGAGCTGGTTTAGTGAACCGTCAGAT
CAGATCTTTGTCGATCCTACCATCCACTCGACACACCCGCCAGCGGCCGC
